>Addgene plasmid #74042 | pTE4398 | depositor full sequence | sequence record 137813 | pTE4398 sequence 9441 bps
GACGGATCGGGAGATCTCCCGATCCCCTATGGTGCACTCTCAGTACAATCTGCTCTGATGCCGCATAGTT
AAGCCAGTATCTGCTCCCTGCTTGTGTGTTGGAGGTCGCTGAGTAGTGCGCGAGCAAAATTTAAGCTACA
ACAAGGCAAGGCTTGACCGACAATTAAAAAAGGAGACGGGATCCCGTCTCCATCTACACTTAGTAGAAAT
TACGGTGTTTCGTCCTTTCCACAAGATATATAAAGCCAAGAAATCGAAATACTTTCAAGTTACGGTAAGC
ATATGATAGTCCATTTTAAAACATAATTTTAAAACTGCAAACTACCCAAGAAATTATTACTTTCTACGTC
ACGTATTTTGTACTAATATCTTTGTGTTTACAGTCAAATTAATTCCAATTATCTCTCTAACAGCCTTGTA
TCGTATATGCAAATATGAAGGAATCATGGGAAATAGGCCCTCACTAGTTATTAATAGTAATCAATTACGG
GGTCATTAGTTCATAGCCCATATATGGAGTTCCGCGTTACATAACTTACGGTAAATGGCCCGCCTGGCTG
ACCGCCCAACGACCCCCGCCCATTGACGTCAATAATGACGTATGTTCCCATAGTAACGCCAATAGGGACT
TTCCATTGACGTCAATGGGTGGAGTATTTACGGTAAACTGCCCACTTGGCAGTACATCAAGTGTATCATA
TGCCAAGTACGCCCCCTATTGACGTCAATGACGGTAAATGGCCCGCCTGGCATTATGCCCAGTACATGAC
CTTATGGGACTTTCCTACTTGGCAGTACATCTACGTATTAGTCATCGCTATTACCATGGTGATGCGGTTT
TGGCAGTACATCAATGGGCGTGGATAGCGGTTTGACTCACGGGGATTTCCAAGTCTCCACCCCATTGACG
TCAATGGGAGTTTGTTTTGGCACCAAAATCAACGGGACTTTCCAAAATGTCGTAACAACTCCGCCCCATT
GACGCAAATGGGCGGTAGGCGTGTACGGTGGGAGGTCTATATAAGCAGAGCTCTCTGGCTAACTAGAGAA
CCCACTGCTTACTGGCTTATCGAAATTAATACGACTCACTATAGGGAGACCCAAGCTGGCTAGCGTTTAA
ACTTAAGCTTGGTACCGCCACCATGAGCAAGCTGGAGAAGTTTACAAACTGCTACTCCCTGTCTAAGACC
CTGAGGTTCAAGGCCATCCCTGTGGGCAAGACCCAGGAGAACATCGACAATAAGCGGCTGCTGGTGGAGG
ACGAGAAGAGAGCCGAGGATTATAAGGGCGTGAAGAAGCTGCTGGATCGCTACTATCTGTCTTTTATCAA
CGACGTGCTGCACAGCATCAAGCTGAAGAATCTGAACAATTACATCAGCCTGTTCCGGAAGAAAACCAGA
ACCGAGAAGGAGAATAAGGAGCTGGAGAACCTGGAGATCAATCTGCGGAAGGAGATCGCCAAGGCCTTCA
AGGGCAACGAGGGCTACAAGTCCCTGTTTAAGAAGGATATCATCGAGACAATCCTGCCAGAGTTCCTGGA
CGATAAGGACGAGATCGCCCTGGTGAACAGCTTCAATGGCTTTACCACAGCCTTCACCGGCTTCTTTGAT
AACAGAGAGAATATGTTTTCCGAGGAGGCCAAGAGCACATCCATCGCCTTCAGGTGTATCAACGAGAATC
TGACCCGCTACATCTCTAATATGGACATCTTCGAGAAGGTGGACGCCATCTTTGATAAGCACGAGGTGCA
GGAGATCAAGGAGAAGATCCTGAACAGCGACTATGATGTGGAGGATTTCTTTGAGGGCGAGTTCTTTAAC
TTTGTGCTGACACAGGAGGGCATCGACGTGTATAACGCCATCATCGGCGGCTTCGTGACCGAGAGCGGCG
AGAAGATCAAGGGCCTGAACGAGTACATCAACCTGTATAATCAGAAAACCAAGCAGAAGCTGCCTAAGTT
TAAGCCACTGTATAAGCAGGTGCTGAGCGATCGGGAGTCTCTGAGCTTCTACGGCGAGGGCTATACATCC
GATGAGGAGGTGCTGGAGGTGTTTAGAAACACCCTGAACAAGAACAGCGAGATCTTCAGCTCCATCAAGA
AGCTGGAGAAGCTGTTCAAGAATTTTGACGAGTACTCTAGCGCCGGCATCTTTGTGAAGAACGGCCCCGC
CATCAGCACAATCTCCAAGGATATCTTCGGCGAGTGGAACGTGATCCGGGACAAGTGGAATGCCGAGTAT
GACGATATCCACCTGAAGAAGAAGGCCGTGGTGACCGAGAAGTACGAGGACGATCGGAGAAAGTCCTTCA
AGAAGATCGGCTCCTTTTCTCTGGAGCAGCTGCAGGAGTACGCCGACGCCGATCTGTCTGTGGTGGAGAA
GCTGAAGGAGATCATCATCCAGAAGGTGGATGAGATCTACAAGGTGTATGGCTCCTCTGAGAAGCTGTTC
GACGCCGATTTTGTGCTGGAGAAGAGCCTGAAGAAGAACGACGCCGTGGTGGCCATCATGAAGGACCTGC
TGGATTCTGTGAAGAGCTTCGAGAATTACATCAAGGCCTTCTTTGGCGAGGGCAAGGAGACAAACAGGGA
CGAGTCCTTCTATGGCGATTTTGTGCTGGCCTACGACATCCTGCTGAAGGTGGACCACATCTACGATGCC
ATCCGCAATTATGTGACCCAGAAGCCCTACTCTAAGGATAAGTTCAAGCTGTATTTTCAGAACCCTCAGT
TCATGGGCGGCTGGGACAAGGATAAGGAGACAGACTATCGGGCCACCATCCTGAGATACGGCTCCAAGTA
CTATCTGGCCATCATGGATAAGAAGTACGCCAAGTGCCTGCAGAAGATCGACAAGGACGATGTGAACGGC
AATTACGAGAAGATCAACTATAAGCTGCTGCCCGGCCCTAATAAGATGCTGCCAAAGGTGTTCTTTTCTA
AGAAGTGGATGGCCTACTATAACCCCAGCGAGGACATCCAGAAGATCTACAAGAATGGCACATTCAAGAA
GGGCGATATGTTTAACCTGAATGACTGTCACAAGCTGATCGACTTCTTTAAGGATAGCATCTCCCGGTAT
CCAAAGTGGTCCAATGCCTACGATTTCAACTTTTCTGAGACAGAGAAGTATAAGGACATCGCCGGCTTTT
ACAGAGAGGTGGAGGAGCAGGGCTATAAGGTGAGCTTCGAGTCTGCCAGCAAGAAGGAGGTGGATAAGCT
GGTGGAGGAGGGCAAGCTGTATATGTTCCAGATCTATAACAAGGACTTTTCCGATAAGTCTCACGGCACA
CCCAATCTGCACACCATGTACTTCAAGCTGCTGTTTGACGAGAACAATCACGGACAGATCAGGCTGAGCG
GAGGAGCAGAGCTGTTCATGAGGCGCGCCTCCCTGAAGAAGGAGGAGCTGGTGGTGCACCCAGCCAACTC
CCCTATCGCCAACAAGAATCCAGATAATCCCAAGAAAACCACAACCCTGTCCTACGACGTGTATAAGGAT
AAGAGGTTTTCTGAGGACCAGTACGAGCTGCACATCCCAATCGCCATCAATAAGTGCCCCAAGAACATCT
TCAAGATCAATACAGAGGTGCGCGTGCTGCTGAAGCACGACGATAACCCCTATGTGATCGGCATCGATAG
GGGCGAGCGCAATCTGCTGTATATCGTGGTGGTGGACGGCAAGGGCAACATCGTGGAGCAGTATTCCCTG
AACGAGATCATCAACAACTTCAACGGCATCAGGATCAAGACAGATTACCACTCTCTGCTGGACAAGAAGG
AGAAGGAGAGGTTCGAGGCCCGCCAGAACTGGACCTCCATCGAGAATATCAAGGAGCTGAAGGCCGGCTA
TATCTCTCAGGTGGTGCACAAGATCTGCGAGCTGGTGGAGAAGTACGATGCCGTGATCGCCCTGGAGGAC
CTGAACTCTGGCTTTAAGAATAGCCGCGTGAAGGTGGAGAAGCAGGTGTATCAGAAGTTCGAGAAGATGC
TGATCGATAAGCTGAACTACATGGTGGACAAGAAGTCTAATCCTTGTGCAACAGGCGGCGCCCTGAAGGG
CTATCAGATCACCAATAAGTTCGAGAGCTTTAAGTCCATGTCTACCCAGAACGGCTTCATCTTTTACATC
CCTGCCTGGCTGACATCCAAGATCGATCCATCTACCGGCTTTGTGAACCTGCTGAAAACCAAGTATACCA
GCATCGCCGATTCCAAGAAGTTCATCAGCTCCTTTGACAGGATCATGTACGTGCCCGAGGAGGATCTGTT
CGAGTTTGCCCTGGACTATAAGAACTTCTCTCGCACAGACGCCGATTACATCAAGAAGTGGAAGCTGTAC
TCCTACGGCAACCGGATCAGAATCTTCCGGAATCCTAAGAAGAACAACGTGTTCGACTGGGAGGAGGTGT
GCCTGACCAGCGCCTATAAGGAGCTGTTCAACAAGTACGGCATCAATTATCAGCAGGGCGATATCAGAGC
CCTGCTGTGCGAGCAGTCCGACAAGGCCTTCTACTCTAGCTTTATGGCCCTGATGAGCCTGATGCTGCAG
ATGCGGAACAGCATCACAGGCCGCACCGACGTGGATTTTCTGATCAGCCCTGTGAAGAACTCCGACGGCA
TCTTCTACGATAGCCGGAACTATGAGGCCCAGGAGAATGCCATCCTGCCAAAGAACGCCGACGCCAATGG
CGCCTATAACATCGCCAGAAAGGTGCTGTGGGCCATCGGCCAGTTCAAGAAGGCCGAGGACGAGAAGCTG
GATAAGGTGAAGATCGCCATCTCTAACAAGGAGTGGCTGGAGTACGCCCAGACCAGCGTGAAGCACAAAA
GGCCGGCGGCCACGAAAAAGGCCGGCCAGGCAAAAAAGAAAAAGGGATCCTACCCATACGATGTTCCAGA
TTACGCTTATCCCTACGACGTGCCTGATTATGCATACCCATATGATGTCCCCGACTATGCCTAAGAATTC
TGCAGATATCCAGCACAGTGGCGGCCGCTCGAGTCTAGAGGGCCCGTTTAAACCCGCTGATCAGCCTCGA
CTGTGCCTTCTAGTTGCCAGCCATCTGTTGTTTGCCCCTCCCCCGTGCCTTCCTTGACCCTGGAAGGTGC
CACTCCCACTGTCCTTTCCTAATAAAATGAGGAAATTGCATCGCATTGTCTGAGTAGGTGTCATTCTATT
CTGGGGGGTGGGGTGGGGCAGGACAGCAAGGGGGAGGATTGGGAAGACAATAGCAGGCATGCTGGGGATG
CGGTGGGCTCTATGGCTTCTGAGGCGGAAAGAACCAGCTGGGGCTCTAGGGGGTATCCCC
[124 nt withheld, positions 5311-5434]
C
[91 nt withheld, positions 5436-5526]
A
[49 nt withheld, positions 5528-5576]
CCTTTGACGTTGGAGTCCACGTTCTTT
[37 nt withheld, positions 5604-5640]
ACCCTATCTCGGTCTATTCTTTTGATTTATAAGGGATTTTGCCGATTTCGGCCTATTGGTTAAAAAATGA
GCTGATTTAACAAAAATTTAACGCGAATTAATTCTGTGGAATGTGTGTCAGTTAGGGTGTGGAAAGTCCC
CAGGCTCCCCAGCAGGCAGAAGTATGCAAAGCATGCATCTCAATTAGTCAGCAACCAGGTGTGGAAAGTC
CCCAGGCTCCCCAGCAGGCAGAAGTATGCAAAGCATGCATCTCAATTAGTCAGCAACCATAGTCCCGCCC
CTAACTCCGCCCATCCCGCCCCTAACTCCGCCCAGTTCCGCCCATTCTCCGCCCCATGGCTGACTAATTT
TTTTTATTTATGCAGAGGCCGAGGCCGCCTCTGCCTCTGAGCTATTCCAGAAGTAGTGAGGAGGCTTTTT
TGGAGGCCTAGGCTTTTGCAAAAAGCTCCCGGGAGCTTGTATATCCATTTTCGGATCTGATCAAGAGACA
GGATGAGGATCGTTTCGCATGATTGAACAAGATGGATTGCACGCAGGTTCTCCGGCCGCTTGGGTGGAGA
GGCTATTCGGCTATGACTGGGCACAACAGACAATCGGCTGCTCTGATGCCGCCGTGTTCCGGCTGTCAGC
GCAGGGGCGCCCGGTTCTTTTTGTCAAGACCGACCTGTCCGGTGCCCTGAATGAACTGCAGGACGAGGCA
GCGCGGCTATCGTGGCTGGCCACGACGGGCGTTCCTTGCGCAGCTGTGCTCGACGTTGTCACTGAAGCGG
GAAGGGACTGGCTGCTATTGGGCGAAGTGCCGGGGCAGGATCTCCTGTCATCTCACCTTGCTCCTGCCGA
GAAAGTATCCATCATGGCTGATGCAATGCGGCGGCTGCATACGCTTGATCCGGCTACCTGCCCATTCGAC
CACCAAGCGAAACATCGCATCGAGCGAGCACGTACTCGGATGGAAGCCGGTCTTGTCGATCAGGATGATC
TGGACGAAGAGCATCAGGGGCTCGCGCCAGCCGAACTGTTCGCCAGGCTCAAGGCGCGCATGCCCGACGG
CGAGGATCTCGTCGTGACCCATGGCGATGCCTGCTTGCCGAATATCATGGTGGAAAATGGCCGCTTTTCT
GGATTCATCGACTGTGGCCGGCTGGGTGTGGCGGACCGCTATCAGGACATAGCGTTGGCTACCCGTGATA
TTGCTGAAGAGCTTGGCGGCGAATGGGCTGACCGCTTCCTCGTGCTTTACGGTATCGCCGCTCCCGATTC
GCAGCGCATCGCCTTCTATCGCCTTCTTGACGAGTTCTTCTGAGCGGGACTCTGGGGTTCGAAATGACCG
ACCAAGCGACGCCCAACCTGCCATCACGAGATTTCGATTCCACCGCCGCCTTCTATGAAAGGTTGGGCTT
CGGAATCGTTTTCCGGGACGCCGGCTGGATGATCCTCCAGCGCGGGGATCTCATGCTGGAGTTCTTCGCC
CACCCCAACTTGTTTATTGCAGCTTATAATGGTTACAAATAAAGCAATAGCATCACAAATTTCACAAATA
AAGCATTTTTTTCACTGCATTCTAGTTGTGGTTTGTCCAAACTCATCAATGTATCTTATCATGTCTGTAT
ACCGTCGACCTCTAGCTAGAGCTTGGCGTAATCATGGTCATAGCTGTTTCCTGTGTGAAATTGTTATCCG
CTCACAATTCCACACAACATACGAGCCGGAAGCATAAAGTGTAAAGCCTGGGGTGCCTAATGAGTGAGCT
AACTCACATTAATTGCGTTGCGCTCACTGCCCGCTTTCCAGTCGGGAAACCTGTCGTGCCAGCTGCATTA
ATGAATCGGCCAACGCGCGGGGAGAGGCGGTTTGCGTATTGGGCGCTCTTCCGCTTCCTCGCTCACTGAC
TCGCTGCGCTCGGTCGTTCGGCTGCGGCGAGCGGTATCAGCTCACTCAAAGGCGGTAATACGGTTATCCA
CAGAATCAGGGGATAACGCAGGAAAGAACATGTGAGCAAAAGGCCAGCAAAAGGCCAGGAACCGTAAAAA
GGCCGCGTTGCTGGCGTTTTTCCATAGGCTCCGCCCCCCTGACGAGCATCACAAAAATCGACGCTCAAGT
CAGAGGTGGCGAAACCCGACAGGACTATAAAGATACCAGGCGTTTCCCCCTGGAAGCTCCCTCGTGCGCT
CTCCTGTTCCGACCCTGCCGCTTACCGGATACCTGTCCGCCTTTCTCCCTTCGGGAAGCGTGGCGCTTTC
TCATAGCTCACGCTGTAGGTATCTCAGTTCGGTGTAGGTCGTTCGCTCCAAGCTGGGCTGTGTGCACGAA
CCCCCCGTTCAGCCCGACCGCTGCGCCTTATCCGGTAACTATCGTCTTGAGTCCAACCCGGTAAGACACG
ACTTATCGCCACTGGCAGCAGCCACTGGTAACAGGATTAGCAGAGCGAGGTATGTAGGCGGTGCTACAGA
GTTCTTGAAGTGGTGGCCTAACTACGGCTACACTAGAAGAACAGTATTTGGTATCTGCGCTCTGCTGAAG
CCAGTTACCTTCGGAAAAAGAGTTGGTAGCTCTTGATCCGGCAAACAAACCACCGCTGGTAGCGGTTTTT
TTGTTTGCAAGCAGCAGATTACGCGCAGAAAAAAAGGATCTCAAGAAGATCCTTTGATCTTTTCTACGGG
GTCTGACGCTCAGTGGAACGAAAACTCACGTTAAGGGATTTTGGTCATGAGATTATCAAAAAGGATCTTC
ACCTAGATCCTTTTAAATTAAAAATGAAGTTTTAAATCAATCTAAAGTATATATGAGTAAACTTGGTCTG
ACAGTTACCAATGCTTAATCAGTGAGGCACCTATCTCAGCGATCTGTCTATTTCGTTCATCCATAGTTGC
CTGACTCCCCGTCGTGTAGATAACTACGATACGGGAGGGCTTACCATCTGGCCCCAGTGCTGCAATGATA
CCGCGAGACCCACGCTCACCGGCTCCAGATTTATCAGCAATAAACCAGCCAGCCGGAAGGGCCGAGCGCA
GAAGTGGTCCTGCAACTTTATCCGCCTCCATCCAGTCTATTAATTGTTGCCGGGAAGCTAGAGTAAGTAG
TTCGCCAGTTAATAGTTTGCGCAACGTTGTTGCCATTGCTACAGGCATCGTGGTGTCACGCTCGTCGTTT
GGTATGGCTTCATTCAGCTCCGGTTCCCAACGATCAAGGCGAGTTACATGATCCCCCATGTTGTGCAAAA
AAGCGGTTAGCTCCTTCGGTCCTCCGATCGTTGTCAGAAGTAAGTTGGCCGCAGTGTTATCACTCATGGT
TATGGCAGCACTGCATAATTCTCTTACTGTCATGCCATCCGTAAGATGCTTTTCTGTGACTGGTGAGTAC
TCAACCAAGTCATTCTGAGAATAGTGTATGCGGCGACCGAGTTGCTCTTGCCCGGCGTCAATACGGGATA
ATACCGCGCCACATAGCAGAACTTTAAAAGTGCTCATCATTGGAAAACGTTCTTCGGGGCGAAAACTCTC
AAGGATCTTACCGCTGTTGAGATCCAGTTCGATGTAACCCACTCGTGCACCCAACTGATCTTCAGCATCT
TTTACTTTCACCAGCGTTTCTGGGTGAGCAAAAACAGGAAGGCAAAATGCCGCAAAAAAGGGAATAAGGG
CGACACGGAAATGTTGAATACTCATACTCTTCCTTTTTCAATATTATTGAAGCATTTATCAGGGTTATTG
TCTCATGAGCGGATACATATTTGAATGTATTTAGAAAAATAAACAAATAGGGGTTCCGCGCACATTTCCC
CGAAAAGTGCCACCTGACGTC
Features (pLannotate 1.2.2; 23 found; start..end, strand, type, name):
     28..80      -  misc_feature   bom (fragment): basis of mobility region from pBR322
    222..462     -  promoter       U6 promoter: RNA polymerase III promoter for human U6 snRNA
    525..828     +  enhancer       CMV enhancer: human cytomegalovirus immediate early enhancer
    829..1032    +  promoter       CMV promoter: human cytomegalovirus (CMV) immediate early promoter
   1028..1061    +  LTR            5' LTR (truncated) (fragment): truncated 5' long terminal repeat (LTR) from HIV-1
   1077..1095    +  promoter       T7 promoter: promoter for bacteriophage T7 RNA polymerase
   1143..4826    +  CDS            LbCpf1: CRISPR-associated protein from Lachnospiraceae bacterium ND2006 (Zetsche et al., 2015)
   4827..4874    +  CDS            nucleoplasmin NLS: bipartite nuclear localization signal from nucleoplasmin
   4881..4961    +  CDS            3xHA: three tandem HA epitope tags
   5041..5265    +  polyA_signal   bGH poly(A) signal: bovine growth hormone polyadenylation signal
   5269..5290    +  promoter       SV40 promoter (fragment): SV40 enhancer and early promoter
   5311..5739    +  rep_origin     f1 ori (sequence partly withheld): f1 bacteriophage origin of replication; arrow indicates direction of (+) strand synthesis
   5753..6082    +  promoter       SV40 promoter: SV40 enhancer and early promoter
   6149..6940    +  CDS            neo: KKA2_KLEPN - Also known as kan, nptII. Experimental evidence at protein level: Swiss-Prot protein existence level 1. Resistance to kanamycin, neomycin, paromomycin, ribostamycin, butirosin and gentamicin B. From Klebsiella pneumoniae.
   6964..7122    +  CDS            ble (fragment): BLE_KLEPN - Experimental evidence at protein level: Swiss-Prot protein existence level 1. Binding protein with a strong affinity to the bleomycin family of antibiotics. Binds to CL990; an antimitotic-antibiotic compound. From Klebsiella pneumoniae.
   7117..7238    +  polyA_signal   SV40 poly(A) signal: SV40 polyadenylation signal
   7311..7327    -  protein_bind   lac operator: The lac repressor binds to the lac operator to inhibit transcription in E. coli. This inhibition can be relieved by adding lactose or isopropyl-β-D-thiogalactopyranoside (IPTG). lac repressor encoded by lacI
   7335..7365    -  promoter       lac promoter: promoter for the E. coli lac operon
   7380..7401    -  protein_bind   CAP binding site: CAP binding activates transcription in the presence of cAMP. E. coli catabolite activator protein
   7414..7506    -  CDS            lacI (fragment): lac repressor; lacI; The lac repressor binds to the lac operator to inhibit transcription in E. coli. This inhibition can be relieved by adding lactose or isopropyl-β-D-thiogalactopyranoside (IPTG).
   7689..8274    -  rep_origin     ori: high-copy-number ColE1/pMB1/pBR322/pUC origin of replication
   8445..9305    -  CDS            AmpR: β-lactamase; bla; confers resistance to ampicillin, carbenicillin, and related antibiotics
   9306..9410    -  promoter       AmpR promoter: bla
