[The description below was written by a language model from this plasmid's Addgene catalogue record and pLannotate feature annotations shown in this document.]
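Description:
pTE4398 is a 9,441 bp mammalian expression and CRISPR plasmid built on the pcDNA3.1 backbone that supplies both components of the Lachnospiraceae bacterium Cpf1 (LbCas12a) system from a single vector. It is propagated in E. coli as a high-copy plasmid through its ColE1/pUC-type origin and selected with ampicillin via the β-lactamase gene. An f1 phage origin is also present, as are short lac promoter/operator remnants typical of this backbone. For selection in mammalian cells, an SV40 enhancer/early promoter drives the neomycin phosphotransferase gene, terminated by an SV40 polyadenylation signal, which confers G418 resistance.

The protein cassette uses the human CMV immediate-early enhancer and promoter to transcribe a human codon-optimized LbCpf1 open reading frame. This is fused at its C terminus to a bipartite nucleoplasmin nuclear localization signal and a 3xHA epitope tag, and the cassette ends with the bovine growth hormone polyadenylation signal. The NLS directs the bacterial nuclease into the nucleus, and the HA tags allow its detection. A T7 promoter lies between the CMV promoter and the coding sequence. Just upstream of the CMV enhancer, in the opposite orientation, a human U6 RNA polymerase III promoter drives the 48 bp Lb crRNA insert. The crRNA itself is not annotated as a separate feature in the table, and the record does not state which target or spacer it carries.

The plasmid is intended for transfecting mammalian cells to express the nuclease and its guide RNA together for Cpf1-mediated genome editing. The associated study examined DNA modification through homology-directed repair pathways.
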