Addgene plasmid #74042: pTE4398
Purpose: Expresses human codon-optimized LbCpf1 and Lb crRNA.
Depositing lab: Ervin Welker. Depositing organization: HUN-REN Biological Research Centre Szeged (HUN-REN Szegedi Biológiai Kutatóközpont). Publication: Cpf1 nucleases demonstrate robust activity to induce DNA modification by exploiting homology directed repair pathways in mammalian cells. Toth E, Weinhardt N, Bencsura P, Huszar K, Kulcsar PI, Talas A, Fodor E, Welker E. Biol Direct. 2016 Sep 14;11:46. doi: 10.1186/s13062-016-0147-0. PubMed 27630115.
Backbone
  Vector backbone: pcDNA3.1
  Backbone size w/o insert (bp): 4642
  Total vector size (bp): 9441
  Vector type: Mammalian Expression, CRISPR
  Selectable markers: Neomycin (select with G418)
Growth in bacteria
  Bacterial resistance: Ampicillin, 100 μg/mL
  Growth temperature: 37°C
  Growth strain: NEB Stable
  Copy number: High Copy
Gene/Insert 1
  Gene/Insert name: Lb crRNA (alt name: Lachnospiraceae bacterium CRISPR RNA)
  Insert size (bp): 48
  Promoter: human U6
  Cloning method: Unknown
  Sequencing primers: 5′ AAAACAGGAAGGCAAAATGC
Gene/Insert 2
  Gene/Insert name: LbCpf1 (alt names: Lachnospiraceae bacterium Cpf1 nuclease; LbCas12a)
  Insert size (bp): 3684
  Promoter: CMV
  Tag / fusion protein: NLS (C terminal on insert); 3xHA (C terminal on insert)
  Cloning method: Unknown
  Sequencing primers: 5′ CGCAAATGGGCGGTAGGCGTG
Terms and licenses: Academic/Nonprofit Terms; Industry Terms: Not Available to Industry
How to cite: pTE4398 was a gift from Ervin Welker (Addgene plasmid # 74042 ; http://n2t.net/addgene:74042 ; RRID:Addgene_74042)
