>Addgene plasmid #74042 | pTE4398 | addgene partial sequence | sequence record 141424 | CMV-F 5'-CGCAAATGGGCGGTAGGCGTG-3'
CTAGAGAACCCACTGCTTACTGGCTTATCGAAATTAATACGACTCACTATAGGGAGACCCAAGCTGGCTA
GCGTTTAAACTTAAGCTTGGTACCGCCACCATGAGCAAGCTGGAGAAGTTTACAAACTGCTACTCCCTGT
CTAAGACCCTGAGGTTCAAGGCCATCCCTGTGGGCAAGACCCAGGAGAACATCGACAATAAGCGGCTGCT
GGTGGAGGACGAGAAGAGAGCCGAGGATTATAAGGGCGTGAAGAAGCTGCTGGATCGCTACTATCTGTCT
TTTATCAACGACGTGCTGCACAGCATCAAGCTGAAGAATCTGAACAATTACATCAGCCTGTTCCGGAAGA
AAACCAGAACCGAGAAGGAGAATAAGGAGCTGGAGAACCTGGAGATCAATCTGCGGAAGGAGATCGCCAA
GGCCTTCAAGGGCAACGAGGGCTACAAGTCCCTGTTTAAGAAGGATATCATCGAGACAATCCTGCCAGAG
TTCCTGGACGATAAGGACGAGATCGCCCTGGTGAACAGCTTCAATGGCTTTACCACAGCCTTCACCGGCT
TCTTTGATAACAGAGAGAATATGTTTTCCGAGGAGGCCAAGAGCACATCCATCGCCTTCAGGTGTATCAA
CGAGAATCTGACCCGCTACATCTCTAATATGGACATCTTCGAGAAGGTGGACGCCATCTTTGATAAGCAC
GAGGTGCAGGAGATCAAGGAGAAGATCCTGAACAGCGACTATGATGTGGAGGATTTCTTTGAGGGCGAGT
TCTTTAACTTTGTGCTGACACAGGAGGGCATCGACGTGTATA
