>Addgene plasmid #74042 | pTE4398 | addgene partial sequence | sequence record 141425 | BGH-rev 5'-TAGAAGGCACAGTCGAGG-3'
AGACTCGAGCGGCCGCCACTGTGCTGGATATCTGCAGAATTCTTAGGCATAGTCGGGGACATCATATGGG
TATGCATAATCAGGCACGTCGTAGGGATAAGCGTAATCTGGAACATCGTATGGGTAGGATCCCTTTTTCT
TTTTTGCCTGGCCGGCCTTTTTCGTGGCCGCCGGCCTTTTGTGCTTCACGCTGGTCTGGGCGTACTCCAG
CCACTCCTTGTTAGAGATGGCGATCTTCACCTTATCCAGCTTCTCGTCCTCGGCCTTCTTGAACTGGCCG
ATGGCCCACAGCACCTTTCTGGCGATGTTATAGGCGCCATTGGCGTCGGCGTTCTTTGGCAGGATGGCAT
TCTCCTGGGCCTCATAGTTCCGGCTATCGTAGAAGATGCCGTCGGAGTTCTTCACAGGGCTGATCAGAAA
ATCCACGTCGGTGCGGCCTGTGATGCTGTTCCGCATCTGCAGCATCAGGCTCATCAGGGCCATAAAGCTA
GAGTAGAAGGCCTTGTCGGACTGCTCGCACAGCAGGGCTCTGATATCGCCCTGCTGATAATTGATGCCGT
ACTTGTTGAACAGCTCCTTATAGGCGCTGGTCAGGCACACCTCCTCCCAGTCGAACACGTTGTTCTTCTT
AGGATTCCGGAAGATTCTGATCCGGTTGCCGTAGGAGTACAGCTTCCACTTCTTGATGTAATCGGCGTCT
GTGCGAGAGAAGTTCTTATAGTCCAGGGCAAACTCGAACAGATCCTCCTCGGGCACGTACATGATCCTGT
CAAAGGAGCTGATGAACTTCTTGGAA
