>Addgene plasmid #74042 | pTE4398 | addgene partial sequence | sequence record 142616 | hU6-F 5'-GAGGGCCTATTTCCCATGATT-3'
GGCTGTTAGAGAGATAATTGGAATTAATTTGACTGTAAACACAAAGATATTAGTACAAAATACGTGACGT
AGAAAGTAATAATTTCTTGGGTAGTTTGCAGTTTTAAAATTATGTTTTAAAATGGACTATCATATGCTTA
CCGTAACTTGAAAGTATTTCGATTTCTTGGCTTTATATATCTTGTGGAAAGGACGAAACACCGTAATTTC
TACTAAGTGTAGATGGAGACGGGATCCCGTCTCCTTTTTTAATTGTCGGTCAAGCCTTGCCTTGTTGTAG
CTTAAATTTTGCTCGCGCACTACTCAGCGACCTCCAACACACAAGCAGGGAGCAGATACTGGCTTAACTA
TGCGGCATCAGAGCAGATTGTACTGAGAGTGCACCATAGGGGATCGGGAGATCTCCCGATCCGTCGACGT
CAGGTGGCACTTTTCGGGGAAATGTGCGCGGAACCCCTATTTGTTTATTTTTCTAAATACATTCAAATAT
GTATCCGCTCATGAGACAATAACCCTGATAAATGCTTCAATAATATTGAAAAAGGAAGAGTATGAGTATT
CAACATTTCCGTGTCGCCCTTATTCCCTTTTTTGCGGCATTTTGCCTTCCTGTTTTTGCTCACCCAGAAA
CGCTGGTGAAAGTAAAAGATGCTGAAGATCAGTTGGGTGCACGAGTGGGTTACATCGAACTGGATCTCAA
CAGCGGTAAGATCCTTGAGAGTTTTCGCCCCGAAGAACGTTTTCCAATGATGAGCACTTTTAAAGTTCTG
CTATGTGGCGCGGTATTATCCC
